Addgene plasmid #74422: pCMV-GCaMP3fast
Purpose: Express fluorescent calcium indicator GCaMP3fast in mammalian cells
Depositing lab: Katalin Torok. Depositing organization: City, University of London. Publication: Fast-Response Calmodulin-Based Fluorescent Indicators Reveal Rapid Intracellular Calcium Dynamics. Helassa N, Zhang XH, Conte I, Scaringi J, Esposito E, Bradley J, Carter T, Ogden D, Morad M, Torok K. Sci Rep. 2015 Nov 3;5:15978. doi: 10.1038/srep15978. PubMed 26527405.
Backbone
  Vector backbone: pEGFP-N1
  Backbone manufacturer: Clontech
  Backbone size w/o insert (bp): 3945
  Total vector size (bp): 5308
  Vector type: Mammalian Expression
Growth in bacteria
  Bacterial resistance: Kanamycin, 50 μg/mL
  Growth temperature: 37°C
  Growth strain: DH5alpha
  Copy number: High Copy
Gene/Insert
  Gene/Insert name: GCaMP3fast (alt name: GCaMP3 RS-1 EF-3)
  Species: R. norvegicus (rat); A. victoria (jellyfish)
  Insert size (bp): 1363
  Mutation: W4Y D356A
  Promoter: CMV
  Cloning method: Restriction Enzyme; 5′ cloning site BglII (not destroyed); 3′ cloning site NotI (not destroyed)
  Sequencing primers: 5′ EGFP-N
Resource information
  A portion of this plasmid was derived from a plasmid made by: A portion of this plasmid was derived from a plasmid made by Loren L. Looger
Terms and licenses: Academic/Nonprofit Terms; Industry Terms: Not Available to Industry
How to cite: pCMV-GCaMP3fast was a gift from Katalin Torok (Addgene plasmid # 74422 ; http://n2t.net/addgene:74422 ; RRID:Addgene_74422)
