[The description below was written by a language model from this plasmid's Addgene catalogue record and pLannotate feature annotations shown in this document.]
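Description:
pCMV-GCaMP3fast is a mammalian expression plasmid built on the Clontech pEGFP-N1 backbone, with a total size of about 5.3 kb. It carries a roughly 1.36 kb insert encoding GCaMP3fast (also called GCaMP3 RS-1 EF-3), cloned between BglII and NotI sites that both remain intact. The insert is a genetically encoded fluorescent calcium indicator assembled from rat and jellyfish (A. victoria) sequences, consistent with the GCaMP design in which a circularly permuted GFP is coupled to calmodulin and a calmodulin-binding peptide. The record lists two substitutions, W4Y and D356A. The alternative name suggests these lie in the peptide (RS) and in a calmodulin EF-hand, and the associated publication concerns fast-response calmodulin-based indicators. Automated annotation labels the open reading frame as GCaMP6f, which is best read as a nearest-match call for a closely related sensor; the catalogue identifies it as a GCaMP3 derivative, part of which came from an earlier plasmid made by another laboratory.

Expression is driven by the human cytomegalovirus immediate early enhancer and promoter, and transcripts are terminated by the SV40 polyadenylation signal downstream of the coding sequence. The backbone provides a high-copy ColE1/pUC-type origin for propagation in E. coli and an f1 origin for single-stranded DNA production. A NeoR/KanR (aminoglycoside phosphotransferase) cassette has tandem bacterial and SV40 early promoters and an HSV TK poly(A) signal. This gives kanamycin selection in bacteria and potential G418 selection in mammalian cells. Short annotated fragments such as ble, bGH poly(A) and SV40 large T appear to be incidental partial matches. The plasmid is intended for transfection into mammalian cells to image rapid intracellular calcium dynamics.
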