Features (pLannotate 1.2.2; 14 found; start..end, strand, type, name):
     61..364     +  enhancer       CMV enhancer: human cytomegalovirus immediate early enhancer
    365..568     +  promoter       CMV promoter: human cytomegalovirus (CMV) immediate early promoter
    591..616     +  misc_feature   MCS (fragment): multiple cloning site
    622..1974    +  CDS            GCaMP6f: improved fluorescent protein-based calcium sensor (Chen et al., 2013)
   1990..2073    +  CDS            large T antigen (fragment): large T antigen from SV40 (simian virus 40)
   2096..2217    +  polyA_signal   SV40 poly(A) signal: SV40 polyadenylation signal
   2251..2679    -  rep_origin     f1 ori (sequence partly withheld): f1 bacteriophage origin of replication; arrow indicates direction of (+) strand synthesis
   2706..2810    +  promoter       AmpR promoter: bla
   2812..3169    +  promoter       SV40 promoter: SV40 enhancer and early promoter
   3204..3998    +  CDS            NeoR/KanR: aminoglycoside phosphotransferase from Tn5; aph(3')-II (or nptII); confers resistance to neomycin, kanamycin, and G418 (Geneticin®)
   4019..4171    +  CDS            ble (fragment): BLE_KLEPN - Experimental evidence at protein level: Swiss-Prot protein existence level 1. Binding protein with a strong affinity to the bleomycin family of antibiotics. Binds to CL990; an antimitotic-antibiotic compound. From Klebsiella pneumoniae.
   4230..4277    +  polyA_signal   HSV TK poly(A) signal: herpes simplex virus thymidine kinase polyadenylation signal (Cole and Stacy, 1985)
   4368..4384    -  polyA_signal   bGH poly(A) signal (fragment): bovine growth hormone polyadenylation signal
   4606..5194    +  rep_origin     ori: high-copy-number ColE1/pMB1/pBR322/pUC origin of replication
>Addgene plasmid #74422 | pCMV-GCaMP3fast | depositor full sequence | sequence record 140355 | pCMV-GCaMP3fast sequence 5308 bps
TAGTTATTAATAGTAATCAATTACGGGGTCATTAGTTCATAGCCCATATATGGAGTTCCGCGTTACATAA
CTTACGGTAAATGGCCCGCCTGGCTGACCGCCCAACGACCCCCGCCCATTGACGTCAATAATGACGTATG
TTCCCATAGTAACGCCAATAGGGACTTTCCATTGACGTCAATGGGTGGAGTATTTACGGTAAACTGCCCA
CTTGGCAGTACATCAAGTGTATCATATGCCAAGTACGCCCCCTATTGACGTCAATGACGGTAAATGGCCC
GCCTGGCATTATGCCCAGTACATGACCTTATGGGACTTTCCTACTTGGCAGTACATCTACGTATTAGTCA
TCGCTATTACCATGGTGATGCGGTTTTGGCAGTACATCAATGGGCGTGGATAGCGGTTTGACTCACGGGG
ATTTCCAAGTCTCCACCCCATTGACGTCAATGGGAGTTTGTTTTGGCACCAAAATCAACGGGACTTTCCA
AAATGTCGTAACAACTCCGCCCCATTGACGCAAATGGGCGGTAGGCGTGTACGGTGGGAGGTCTATATAA
GCAGAGCTGGTTTAGTGAACCGTCAGATCCGCTAGCGCTACCGGACTCAGATCTCGCCACCATGGGTTCT
CATCATCATCATCATCATGGTATGGCTAGCATGACTGGTGGACAGCAAATGGGTCGGGATCTGTACGACG
ATGACGATAAGGATCTCGCCACCATGGTCGACTCATCACGTCGTAAGTACAATAAGACAGGTCACGCAGT
CAGAGCTATAGGTCGGCTGAGCTCACTCGAGAACGTCTATATCAAGGCCGACAAGCAGAAGAACGGCATC
AAGGCGAACTTCAAGATCCGCCACAACATCGAGGACGGCGGCGTGCAGCTCGCCTACCACTACCAGCAGA
ACACCCCCATCGGCGACGGCCCCGTGCTGCTGCCCGACAACCACTACCTGAGCGTCCAGTCCAAACTTTC
GAAAGACCCCAACGAGAAGCGCGATCACATGGTCCTGCTGGAGTTCGTGACCGCCGCCGGGATCACTCTC
GGCATGGACGAGCTGTACAAGGGCGGTACCGGAGGGAGCATGGTGAGCAAGGGCGAGGAGCTGTTCACCG
GGGTGGTGCCCATCCTGGTCGAGCTGGACGGCGACGTAAACGGCCACAAGTTCAGCGTGTCCGGCGAGGG
TGAGGGCGATGCCACCTACGGCAAGCTGACCCTGAAGTTCATCTGCACCACCGGCAAGCTGCCCGTGCCC
TGGCCCACCCTCGTGACCACCCTGACCTACGGCGTGCAGTGCTTCAGCCGCTACCCCGACCACATGAAGC
AGCACGACTTCTTCAAGTCCGCCATGCCCGAAGGCTACATCCAGGAGCGCACCATCTTCTTCAAGGACGA
CGGCAACTACAAGACCCGCGCCGAGGTGAAGTTCGAGGGCGACACCCTGGTGAACCGCATCGAGCTGAAG
GGCATCGACTTCAAGGAGGACGGCAACATCCTGGGGCACAAGCTGGAGTACAACACGCGTGACCAACTGA
CTGAAGAGCAGATCGCAGAATTTAAAGAGGCTTTCTCCCTATTTGACAAGGACGGGGATGGGACAATAAC
AACCAAGGAGCTGGGGACGGTGATGCGGTCTCTGGGGCAGAACCCCACAGAAGCAGAGCTGCAGGACATG
ATCAATGAAGTAGATGCCGACGGTGATGGCACAATCGACTTCCCTGAGTTCCTGACAATGATGGCAAGAA
AAATGAAAGACACAGACAGTGAAGAAGAAATTAGAGAAGCGTTCCGTGTGTTTGCTAAGGATGGCAATGG
CTACATCAGTGCAGCAGAGCTTCGCCACGTGATGACAAACCTTGGAGAGAAGTTAACAGATGAAGAGGTT
GATGAAATGATCAGGGAAGCAGACATCGATGGGGATGGTCAGGTAAACTACGAAGAGTTTGTACAAATGA
TGACAGCGAAGTGAGCGGCCGCGACTCTAGATCATAATCAGCCATACCACATTTGTAGAGGTTTTACTTG
CTTTAAAAAACCTCCCACACCTCCCCCTGAACCTGAAACATAAAATGAATGCAATTGTTGTTGTTAACTT
GTTTATTGCAGCTTATAATGGTTACAAATAAAGCAATAGCATCACAAATTTCACAAATAAAGCATTTTTT
TCACTGCATTCTAGTTGTGGTTTGTCCAAACTCATCAATGTATCTTAAGGCGTAAATTGTAAGCGTTAAT
ATTTTGTTAAAATTCGCGTTAAATTTTTGTTAAATCAGCTCATTTTTTAACCAATAGGCCGAAATCGGCA
AAATCCCTTATAAATCAAAAGAATAGACCGAGATAGGGT
[37 nt withheld, positions 2350-2386]
AAAGAACGTGGACTCCAACGTCAAAGG
[49 nt withheld, positions 2414-2462]
T
[91 nt withheld, positions 2464-2554]
G
[124 nt withheld, positions 2556-2679]
CAGGTGGCACTTTTCGGGGAAATGTGCGCGGAACCCCTATTTGTTTATTTTTCTAAATACATTCAAATAT
GTATCCGCTCATGAGACAATAACCCTGATAAATGCTTCAATAATATTGAAAAAGGAAGAGTCCTGAGGCG
GAAAGAACCAGCTGTGGAATGTGTGTCAGTTAGGGTGTGGAAAGTCCCCAGGCTCCCCAGCAGGCAGAAG
TATGCAAAGCATGCATCTCAATTAGTCAGCAACCAGGTGTGGAAAGTCCCCAGGCTCCCCAGCAGGCAGA
AGTATGCAAAGCATGCATCTCAATTAGTCAGCAACCATAGTCCCGCCCCTAACTCCGCCCATCCCGCCCC
TAACTCCGCCCAGTTCCGCCCATTCTCCGCCCCATGGCTGACTAATTTTTTTTATTTATGCAGAGGCCGA
GGCCGCCTCGGCCTCTGAGCTATTCCAGAAGTAGTGAGGAGGCTTTTTTGGAGGCCTAGGCTTTTGCAAA
GATCGATCAAGAGACAGGATGAGGATCGTTTCGCATGATTGAACAAGATGGATTGCACGCAGGTTCTCCG
GCCGCTTGGGTGGAGAGGCTATTCGGCTATGACTGGGCACAACAGACAATCGGCTGCTCTGATGCCGCCG
TGTTCCGGCTGTCAGCGCAGGGGCGCCCGGTTCTTTTTGTCAAGACCGACCTGTCCGGTGCCCTGAATGA
ACTGCAAGACGAGGCAGCGCGGCTATCGTGGCTGGCCACGACGGGCGTTCCTTGCGCAGCTGTGCTCGAC
GTTGTCACTGAAGCGGGAAGGGACTGGCTGCTATTGGGCGAAGTGCCGGGGCAGGATCTCCTGTCATCTC
ACCTTGCTCCTGCCGAGAAAGTATCCATCATGGCTGATGCAATGCGGCGGCTGCATACGCTTGATCCGGC
TACCTGCCCATTCGACCACCAAGCGAAACATCGCATCGAGCGAGCACGTACTCGGATGGAAGCCGGTCTT
GTCGATCAGGATGATCTGGACGAAGAGCATCAGGGGCTCGCGCCAGCCGAACTGTTCGCCAGGCTCAAGG
CGAGCATGCCCGACGGCGAGGATCTCGTCGTGACCCATGGCGATGCCTGCTTGCCGAATATCATGGTGGA
AAATGGCCGCTTTTCTGGATTCATCGACTGTGGCCGGCTGGGTGTGGCGGACCGCTATCAGGACATAGCG
TTGGCTACCCGTGATATTGCTGAAGAGCTTGGCGGCGAATGGGCTGACCGCTTCCTCGTGCTTTACGGTA
TCGCCGCTCCCGATTCGCAGCGCATCGCCTTCTATCGCCTTCTTGACGAGTTCTTCTGAGCGGGACTCTG
GGGTTCGAAATGACCGACCAAGCGACGCCCAACCTGCCATCACGAGATTTCGATTCCACCGCCGCCTTCT
ATGAAAGGTTGGGCTTCGGAATCGTTTTCCGGGACGCCGGCTGGATGATCCTCCAGCGCGGGGATCTCAT
GCTGGAGTTCTTCGCCCACCCTAGGGGGAGGCTAACTGAAACACGGAAGGAGACAATACCGGAAGGAACC
CGCGCTATGACGGCAATAAAAAGACAGAATAAAACGCACGGTGTTGGGTCGTTTGTTCATAAACGCGGGG
TTCGGTCCCAGGGCTGGCACTCTGTCGATACCCCACCGAGACCCCATTGGGGCCAATACGCCCGCGTTTC
TTCCTTTTCCCCACCCCACCCCCCAAGTTCGGGTGAAGGCCCAGGGCTCGCAGCCAACGTCGGGGCGGCA
GGCCCTGCCATAGCCTCAGGTTACTCATATATACTTTAGATTGATTTAAAACTTCATTTTTAATTTAAAA
GGATCTAGGTGAAGATCCTTTTTGATAATCTCATGACCAAAATCCCTTAACGTGAGTTTTCGTTCCACTG
AGCGTCAGACCCCGTAGAAAAGATCAAAGGATCTTCTTGAGATCCTTTTTTTCTGCGCGTAATCTGCTGC
TTGCAAACAAAAAAACCACCGCTACCAGCGGTGGTTTGTTTGCCGGATCAAGAGCTACCAACTCTTTTTC
CGAAGGTAACTGGCTTCAGCAGAGCGCAGATACCAAATACTGTCCTTCTAGTGTAGCCGTAGTTAGGCCA
CCACTTCAAGAACTCTGTAGCACCGCCTACATACCTCGCTCTGCTAATCCTGTTACCAGTGGCTGCTGCC
AGTGGCGATAAGTCGTGTCTTACCGGGTTGGACTCAAGACGATAGTTACCGGATAAGGCGCAGCGGTCGG
GCTGAACGGGGGGTTCGTGCACACAGCCCAGCTTGGAGCGAACGACCTACACCGAACTGAGATACCTACA
GCGTGAGCTATGAGAAAGCGCCACGCTTCCCGAAGGGAGAAAGGCGGACAGGTATCCGGTAAGCGGCAGG
GTCGGAACAGGAGAGCGCACGAGGGAGCTTCCAGGGGGAAACGCCTGGTATCTTTATAGTCCTGTCGGGT
TTCGCCACCTCTGACTTGAGCGTCGATTTTTGTGATGCTCGTCAGGGGGGCGGAGCCTATGGAAAAACGC
CAGCAACGCGGCCTTTTTACGGTTCCTGGCCTTTTGCTGGCCTTTTGCTCACATGTTCTTTCCTGCGTTA
TCCCCTGATTCTGTGGATAACCGTATTACCGCCATGCAT
