>Addgene plasmid #74422 | pCMV-GCaMP3fast | addgene partial sequence | sequence record 142235 | CMV-F 5'-CGCAAATGGGCGGTAGGCGTG-3'
CTATATAAGCAGAGCTGGTTTAGTGAACCGTCAGATCCGCTAGCGCTACCGGACTCAGATCTCGCCACCA
TGGGTTCTCATCATCATCATCATCATGGTATGGCTAGCATGACTGGTGGACAGCAAATGGGTCGGGATCT
GTACGACGATGACGATAAGGATCTCGCCACCATGGTCGACTCATCACGTCGTAAGTACAATAAGACAGGT
CACGCAGTCAGAGCTATAGGTCGGCTGAGCTCACTCGAGAACGTCTATATCAAGGCCGACAAGCAGAAGA
ACGGCATCAAGGCGAACTTCAAGATCCGCCACAACATCGAGGACGGCGGCGTGCAGCTCGCCTACCACTA
CCAGCAGAACACCCCCATCGGCGACGGCCCCGTGCTGCTGCCCGACAACCACTACCTGAGCGTCCAGTCC
AAACTTTCGAAAGACCCCAACGAGAAGCGCGATCACATGGTCCTGCTGGAGTTCGTGACCGCCGCCGGGA
TCACTCTCGGCATGGACGAGCTGTACAAGGGCGGTACCGGAGGGAGCATGGTGAGCAAGGGCGAGGAGCT
GTTCACCGGGGTGGTGCCCATCCTGGTCGAGCTGGACGGCGACGTAAACGGCCACAAGTTCAGCGTGTCC
GGCGAGGGTGAGGGCGATGCCACCTACGGCAAGCTGACCCTGAAGTTCATCTGCACCACCGGCAAGCTGC
CCGTGCCCTGGCCCACCCTCGTGACCACCCTGACCTACGGCGTGCAGTGCTTCAGCCGCTACCCCGACCA
CATGAAGCAGCACGACTTCTTCAAGTCCGCCATGCCCGAAGGCTACATCCAGGAGCGCACCATCTTCTTC
AAGGACGACGGCAACTACAAGACCCGCGCCGAGGTGAAGTTCGAGGGCGACACCCTGGTGAACCGCATCG
AGCTGAAGGGCATCGACTTCAAGGAGGACGGCAACATCCTGGGGCACAAGCTGGAGTACAACACGCGTGA
CCAACTGACTGAAGAGCAGATCGCAGAGTT
