>Addgene plasmid #74422 | pCMV-GCaMP3fast | addgene partial sequence | sequence record 142236 | F1ori-F 5'-GTGGACTCTTGTTCCAAACTGG-3'
CCTATCTCGGTCTATTCTTTTGATTTATAAGGGATTTTGCCGATTTCGGCCTATTGGTTAAAAAATGAGC
TGATTTAACAAAAATTTAACGCGAATTTTAACAAAATATTAACGCTTACAATTTACGCCTTAAGATACAT
TGATGAGTTTGGACAAACCACAACTAGAATGCAGTGAAAAAAATGCTTTATTTGTGAAATTTGTGATGCT
ATTGCTTTATTTGTAACCATTATAAGCTGCAATAAACAAGTTAACAACAACAATTGCATTCATTTTATGT
TTCAGGTTCAGGGGGAGGTGTGGGAGGTTTTTTAAAGCAAGTAAAACCTCTACAAATGTGGTATGGCTGA
TTATGATCTAGAGTCGCGGCCGCTCACTTCGCTGTCATCATTTGTACAAACTCTTCGTAGTTTACCTGAC
CATCCCCATCGATGTCTGCTTCCCTGATCATTTCATCAACCTCTTCATCTGTTAACTTCTCTCCAAGGTT
TGTCATCACGTGGCGAAGCTCTGCTGCACTGATGTAGCCATTGCCATCCTTAGCAAACACACGGAACGCT
TCTCTAATTTCTTCTTCACTGTCTGTGTCTTTCATTTTTCTTGCCATCATTGTCAGGAACTCAGGGAAGT
CGATTGTGCCATCACCGTCGGCATCTACTTCATTGATCATGTCCTGCAGCTCTGCTTCTGTGGGGTTCTG
CCCCAGAGACCGCATCACCGTCCCCAGCTCCTTGGTTGTTATTGTCCCATCCCCGTCCTTGTCAAATAGG
GAGAAAGCCTCTTTAAATTCTGCGATCTGCTCTTCAGTCAGTTGGTCACGCGTGTTGTACTCCAGCTTGT
GCCCCAGGATGTTGCCGTCCTCCTTGAAGTCGATGCCCTTCAGCTCGATGCGGTTCACCAGGGTGTCGCC
CTCGAACTTCACCTCGGCGCGGGTCTTGTAGTTGCCGTCGTCCTTGAAGAAGA
